>Addgene plasmid #75846 | ERN2 gRNA (BRDN0001147211) | addgene full sequence | sequence record 184682 | Addgene Assembled Sequence
CCCGGGTGCAAAGATGGATAAAGTTTTAAACAGAGAGGAATCTTTGCAGCTAATGGACCTTCTAGGTCTT
GAAAGGAGTGGGAATTGGCTCCGGTGCCCGTCAGTGGGCAGAGCGCACATCGCCCACAGTCCCCGAGAAG
TTGGGGGGAGGGGTCGGCAATTGATCCGGTGCCTAGAGAAGGTGGCGCGGGGTAAACTGGGAAAGTGATG
TCGTGTACTGGCTCCGCCTTTTTCCCGAGGGTGGGGGAGAACCGTATATAAGTGCAGTAGTCGCCGTGAA
CGTTCTTTTTCGCAACGGGTTTGCCGCCAGAACACAGGTAAGTGCCGTGTGTGGTTCCCGCGGGCCTGGC
CTCTTTACGGGTTATGGCCCTTGCGTGCCTTGAATTACTTCCACCTGGCTGCAGTACGTGATTCTTGATC
CCGAGCTTCGGGTTGGAAGTGGGTGGGAGAGTTCGAGGCCTTGCGCTTAAGGAGCCCCTTCGCCTCGTGC
TTGAGTTGAGGCCTGGCCTGGGCGCTGGGGCCGCCGCGTGCGAATCTGGTGGCACCTTCGCGCCTGTCTC
GCTGCTTTCGATAAGTCTCTAGCCATTTAAAATTTTTGATGACCTGCTGCGACGCTTTTTTTCTGGCAAG
ATAGTCTTGTAAATGCGGGCCAAGATCTGCACACTGGTATTTCGGTTTTTGGGGCCGCGGGCGGCGACGG
GGCCCGTGCGTCCCAGCGCACATGTTCGGCGAGGCGGGGCCTGCGAGCGCGGCCACCGAGAATCGGACGG
GGGTAGTCTCAAGCTGGCCGGCCTGCTCTGGTGCCTGGCCTCGCGCCGCCGTGTATCGCCCCGCCCTGGG
CGGCAAGGCTGGCCCGGTCGGCACCAGTTGCGTGAGCGGAAAGATGGCCGCTTCCCGGCCCTGCTGCAGG
GAGCTCAAAATGGAGGACGCGGCGCTCGGGAGAGCGGGCGGGTGAGTCACCCACACAAAGGAAAAGGGCC
TTTCCGTCCTCAGCCGTCGCTTCATGTGACTCCACGGAGTACCGGGCGCCGTCCAGGCACCTCGATTAGT
TCTCGAGCTTTTGGAGTACGTCGTCTTTAGGTTGGGGGGAGGGGTTTTATGCGATGGAGTTTCCCCACAC
TGAGTGGGTGGAGACTGAAGTTAGGCCAGCTTGGCACTTGATGTAATTCTCCTTGGAATTTGCCCTTTTT
GAGTTTGGATCTTGGTTCATTCTCAAGCCTCAGACAGTGGTTCAAAGTTTTTTTCTTCCATTTCAGGTGT
CGTGACGTACGGCCACCATGACCGAGTACAAGCCCACGGTGCGCCTCGCCACCCGCGACGACGTCCCCAG
GGCCGTACGCACCCTCGCCGCCGCGTTCGCCGACTACCCCGCCACGCGCCACACCGTCGATCCGGACCGC
CACATCGAGCGGGTCACCGAGCTGCAAGAACTCTTCCTCACGCGCGTCGGGCTCGACATCGGCAAGGTGT
GGGTCGCGGACGACGGCGCCGCCGTGGCGGTCTGGACCACGCCGGAGAGCGTCGAAGCGGGGGCGGTGTT
CGCCGAGATCGGCCCGCGCATGGCCGAGTTGAGCGGTTCCCGGCTGGCCGCGCAGCAACAGATGGAAGGC
CTCCTGGCGCCGCACCGGCCCAAGGAGCCCGCGTGGTTCCTGGCCACCGTCGGAGTCTCGCCCGACCACC
AGGGCAAGGGTCTGGGCAGCGCCGTCGTGCTCCCCGGAGTGGAGGCGGCCGAGCGCGCCGGGGTGCCCGC
CTTCCTGGAGACCTCCGCGCCCCGCAACCTCCCCTTCTACGAGCGGCTCGGCTTCACCGTCACCGCCGAC
GTCGAGGTGCCCGAAGGACCGCGCACCTGGTGCATGACCCGCAAGCCCGGTGCCTGAACGCGTTAAGTCG
ACAATCAACCTCTGGATTACAAAATTTGTGAAAGATTGACTGGTATTCTTAACTATGTTGCTCCTTTTAC
GCTATGTGGATACGCTGCTTTAATGCCTTTGTATCATGCTATTGCTTCCCGTATGGCTTTCATTTTCTCC
TCCTTGTATAAATCCTGGTTGCTGTCTCTTTATGAGGAGTTGTGGCCCGTTGTCAGGCAACGTGGCGTGG
TGTGCACTGTGTTTGCTGACGCAACCCCCACTGGTTGGGGCATTGCCACCACCTGTCAGCTCCTTTCCGG
GACTTTCGCTTTCCCCCTCCCTATTGCCACGGCGGAACTCATCGCCGCCTGCCTTGCCCGCTGCTGGACA
GGGGCTCGGCTGTTGGGCACTGACAATTCCGTGGTGTTGTCGGGGAAATCATCGTCCTTTCCTTGGCTGC
TCGCCTGTGTTGCCACCTGGATTCTGCGCGGGACGTCCTTCTGCTACGTCCCTTCGGCCCTCAATCCAGC
GGACCTTCCTTCCCGCGGCCTGCTGCCGGCTCTGCGGCCTCTTCCGCGTCTTCGCCTTCGCCCTCAGACG
AGTCGGATCTCCCTTTGGGCCGCCTCCCCGCGTCGACTTTAAGACCAATGACTTACAAGGCAGCTGTAGA
TCTTAGCCACTTTTTAAAAGAAAAGGGGGGACTGGAAGGGCTAATTCACTCCCAACGAAGACAAGATCTG
CTTTTTGCTTGTACTGGGTCTCTCTGGTTAGACCAGATCTGAGCCTGGGAGCTCTCTGGCTAACTAGGGA
ACCCACTGCTTAAGCCTCAATAAAGCTTGCCTTGAGTGCTTCAAGTAGTGTGTGCCCGTCTGTTGTGTGA
CTCTGGTAACTAGAGATCCCTCAGACCCTTTTAGTCAGTGTGGAAAATCTCTAGCAGTACGTATAGTAGT
TCATGTCATCTTATTATTCAGTATTTATAACTTGCAAAGAAATGAATATCAGAGAGTGAGAGGAACTTGT
TTATTGCAGCTTATAATGGTTACAAATAAAGCAATAGCATCACAAATTTCACAAATAAAGCATTTTTTTC
ACTGCATTCTAGTTGTGGTTTGTCCAAACTCATCAATGTATCTTATCATGTCTGGCTCTAGCTATCCCGC
CCCTAACTCCGCCCATCCCGCCCCTAACTCCGCCCAGTTCCGCCCATTCTCCGCCCCATGGCTGACTAAT
TTTTTTTATTTATGCAGAGGCCGAGGCCGCCTCGGCCTCTGAGCTATTCCAGAAGTAGTGAGGAGGCTTT
TTTGGAGGCCTAGGGACGTACCCAATTCGCCCTATAGTGAGTCGTATTACGCGCGCTCACTGGCCGTCGT
TTTACAACGTCGTGACTGGGAAAACCCTGGCGTTACCCAACTTAATCGCCTTGCAGCACATCCCCCTTTC
GCCAGCTGGCGTAATAGCGAAGAGGCCCGCACCGATCGCCCTTCCCAACAGTTGCGCAGCCTGAATGGCG
AATGGG
[124 nt withheld, positions 3367-3490]
C
[91 nt withheld, positions 3492-3582]
A
[49 nt withheld, positions 3584-3632]
CCTTTGACGTTGGAGTCCACGTTCTTT
[37 nt withheld, positions 3660-3696]
ACCCTATCTCGGTCTATTCTTTTGATTTATAAGGGATTTTGCCGATTTCGGCCTATTGGTTAAAAAATGA
GCTGATTTAACAAAAATTTAACGCGAATTTTAACAAAATATTAACGCTTACAATTTAGGTGGCACTTTTC
GGGGAAATGTGCGCGGAACCCCTATTTGTTTATTTTTCTAAATACATTCAAATATGTATCCGCTCATGAG
ACAATAACCCTGATAAATGCTTCAATAATATTGAAAAAGGAAGAGTATGAGTATTCAACATTTCCGTGTC
GCCCTTATTCCCTTTTTTGCGGCATTTTGCCTTCCTGTTTTTGCTCACCCAGAAACGCTGGTGAAAGTAA
AAGATGCTGAAGATCAGTTGGGTGCACGAGTGGGTTACATCGAACTGGATCTCAACAGCGGTAAGATCCT
TGAGAGTTTTCGCCCCGAAGAACGTTTTCCAATGATGAGCACTTTTAAAGTTCTGCTATGTGGCGCGGTA
TTATCCCGTATTGACGCCGGGCAAGAGCAACTCGGTCGCCGCATACACTATTCTCAGAATGACTTGGTTG
AGTACTCACCAGTCACAGAAAAGCATCTTACGGATGGCATGACAGTAAGAGAATTATGCAGTGCTGCCAT
AACCATGAGTGATAACACTGCGGCCAACTTACTTCTGACAACGATCGGAGGACCGAAGGAGCTAACCGCT
TTTTTGCACAACATGGGGGATCATGTAACTCGCCTTGATCGTTGGGAACCGGAGCTGAATGAAGCCATAC
CAAACGACGAGCGTGACACCACGATGCCTGTAGCAATGGCAACAACGTTGCGCAAACTATTAACTGGCGA
ACTACTTACTCTAGCTTCCCGGCAACAATTAATAGACTGGATGGAGGCGGATAAAGTTGCAGGACCACTT
CTGCGCTCGGCCCTTCCGGCTGGCTGGTTTATTGCTGATAAATCTGGAGCCGGTGAGCGTGGGTCTCGCG
GTATCATTGCAGCACTGGGGCCAGATGGTAAGCCCTCCCGTATCGTAGTTATCTACACGACGGGGAGTCA
GGCAACTATGGATGAACGAAATAGACAGATCGCTGAGATAGGTGCCTCACTGATTAAGCATTGGTAACTG
TCAGACCAAGTTTACTCATATATACTTTAGATTGATTTAAAACTTCATTTTTAATTTAAAAGGATCTAGG
TGAAGATCCTTTTTGATAATCTCATGACCAAAATCCCTTAACGTGAGTTTTCGTTCCACTGAGCGTCAGA
CCCCGTAGAAAAGATCAAAGGATCTTCTTGAGATCCTTTTTTTCTGCGCGTAATCTGCTGCTTGCAAACA
AAAAAACCACCGCTACCAGCGGTGGTTTGTTTGCCGGATCAAGAGCTACCAACTCTTTTTCCGAAGGTAA
CTGGCTTCAGCAGAGCGCAGATACCAAATACTGTTCTTCTAGTGTAGCCGTAGTTAGGCCACCACTTCAA
GAACTCTGTAGCACCGCCTACATACCTCGCTCTGCTAATCCTGTTACCAGTGGCTGCTGCCAGTGGCGAT
AAGTCGTGTCTTACCGGGTTGGACTCAAGACGATAGTTACCGGATAAGGCGCAGCGGTCGGGCTGAACGG
GGGGTTCGTGCACACAGCCCAGCTTGGAGCGAACGACCTACACCGAACTGAGATACCTACAGCGTGAGCT
ATGAGAAAGCGCCACGCTTCCCGAAGGGAGAAAGGCGGACAGGTATCCGGTAAGCGGCAGGGTCGGAACA
GGAGAGCGCACGAGGGAGCTTCCAGGGGGAAACGCCTGGTATCTTTATAGTCCTGTCGGGTTTCGCCACC
TCTGACTTGAGCGTCGATTTTTGTGATGCTCGTCAGGGGGGCGGAGCCTATGGAAAAACGCCAGCAACGC
GGCCTTTTTACGGTTCCTGGCCTTTTGCTGGCCTTTTGCTCACATGTTCTTTCCTGCGTTATCCCCTGAT
TCTGTGGATAACCGTATTACCGCCTTTGAGTGAGCTGATACCGCTCGCCGCAGCCGAACGACCGAGCGCA
GCGAGTCAGTGAGCGAGGAAGCGGAAGAGCGCCCAATACGCAAACCGCCTCTCCCCGCGCGTTGGCCGAT
TCATTAATGCAGCTGGCACGACAGGTTTCCCGACTGGAAAGCGGGCAGTGAGCGCAACGCAATTAATGTG
AGTTAGCTCACTCATTAGGCACCCCAGGCTTTACACTTTATGCTTCCGGCTCGTATGTTGTGTGGAATTG
TGAGCGGATAACAATTTCACACAGGAAACAGCTATGACCATGATTACGCCAAGCGCGCAATTAACCCTCA
CTAAAGGGAACAAAAGCTGGAGCTGCAAGCTTAATGTAGTCTTATGCAATACTCTTGTAGTCTTGCAACA
TGGTAACGATGAGTTAGCAACATGCCTTACAAGGAGAGAAAAAGCACCGTGCATGCCGATTGGTGGAAGT
AAGGTGGTACGATCGTGCCTTATTAGGAAGGCAACAGACGGGTCTGACATGGATTGGACGAACCACTGAA
TTGCCGCATTGCAGAGATATTGTATTTAAGTGCCTAGCTCGATACATAAACGGGTCTCTCTGGTTAGACC
AGATCTGAGCCTGGGAGCTCTCTGGCTAACTAGGGAACCCACTGCTTAAGCCTCAATAAAGCTTGCCTTG
AGTGCTTCAAGTAGTGTGTGCCCGTCTGTTGTGTGACTCTGGTAACTAGAGATCCCTCAGACCCTTTTAG
TCAGTGTGGAAAATCTCTAGCAGTGGCGCCCGAACAGGGACTTGAAAGCGAAAGGGAAACCAGAGGAGCT
CTCTCGACGCAGGACTCGGCTTGCTGAAGCGCGCACGGCAAGAGGCGAGGGGCGGCGACTGGTGAGTACG
CCAAAAATTTTGACTAGCGGAGGCTAGAAGGAGAGAGATGGGTGCGAGAGCGTCAGTATTAAGCGGGGGA
GAATTAGATCGCGATGGGAAAAAATTCGGTTAAGGCCAGGGGGAAAGAAAAAATATAAATTAAAACATAT
AGTATGGGCAAGCAGGGAGCTAGAACGATTCGCAGTTAATCCTGGCCTGTTAGAAACATCAGAAGGCTGT
AGACAAATACTGGGACAGCTACAACCATCCCTTCAGACAGGATCAGAAGAACTTAGATCATTATATAATA
CAGTAGCAACCCTCTATTGTGTGCATCAAAGGATAGAGATAAAAGACACCAAGGAAGCTTTAGACAAGAT
AGAGGAAGAGCAAAACAAAAGTAAGACCACCGCACAGCAAGCGGCCGCTGATCTTCAGACCTGGAGGAGG
AGATATGAGGGACAATTGGAGAAGTGAATTATATAAATATAAAGTAGTAAAAATTGAACCATTAGGAGTA
GCACCCACCAAGGCAAAGAGAAGAGTGGTGCAGAGAGAAAAAAGAGCAGTGGGAATAGGAGCTTTGTTCC
TTGGGTTCTTGGGAGCAGCAGGAAGCACTATGGGCGCAGCGTCAATGACGCTGACGGTACAGGCCAGACA
ATTATTGTCTGGTATAGTGCAGCAGCAGAACAATTTGCTGAGGGCTATTGAGGCGCAACAGCATCTGTTG
CAACTCACAGTCTGGGGCATCAAGCAGCTCCAGGCAAGAATCCTGGCTGTGGAAAGATACCTAAAGGATC
AACAGCTCCTGGGGATTTGGGGTTGCTCTGGAAAACTCATTTGCACCACTGCTGTGCCTTGGAATGCTAG
TTGGAGTAATAAATCTCTGGAACAGATTTGGAATCACACGACCTGGATGGAGTGGGACAGAGAAATTAAC
AATTACACAAGCTTAATACACTCCTTAATTGAAGAATCGCAAAACCAGCAAGAAAAGAATGAACAAGAAT
TATTGGAATTAGATAAATGGGCAAGTTTGTGGAATTGGTTTAACATAACAAATTGGCTGTGGTATATAAA
ATTATTCATAATGATAGTAGGAGGCTTGGTAGGTTTAAGAATAGTTTTTGCTGTACTTTCTATAGTGAAT
AGAGTTAGGCAGGGATATTCACCATTATCGTTTCAGACCCACCTCCCAACCCCGAGGGGACCCAGAGAGG
GCCTATTTCCCATGATTCCTTCATATTTGCATATACGATACAAGGCTGTTAGAGAGATAATTAGAATTAA
TTTGACTGTAAACACAAAGATATTAGTACAAAATACGTGACGTAGAAAGTAATAATTTCTTGGGTAGTTT
GCAGTTTTAAAATTATGTTTTAAAATGGACTATCATATGCTTACCGTAACTTGAAAGTATTTCGATTTCT
TGGCTTTATATATCTTGTGGAAAGGACGAAACACCGTTGGGGACCCAAAAACAACAGTTTTAGAGCTAGA
AATAGCAAGTTAAAATAAGGCTAGTCCGTTATCAACTTGAAAAAGTGGCACCGAGTCGGTGCTTTTTTAA
GCTTGGCGTAACTAGATCTTGAGACAAATGGCAGTATTCATCCACAATTTTAAAAGAAAAGGGGGGATTG
GGGGGTACAGTGCAGGGGAAAGAATAGTAGACATAATAGCAACAGACATACAAACTAAAGAATTACAAAA
ACAAATTACAAAAATTCAAAATTTTCGGGTTTATTACAGGGACAGCAGAGATCCACTTTGGCGCCGGCTC
GAGGGGG
Features (pLannotate 1.2.2; 29 found; start..end, strand, type, name):
     14..80      +  CDS            small t antigen (fragment): SV40 (simian virus 40) small t antigen
    106..317     +  promoter       EF-1α core promoter: core promoter for human elongation factor EF-1α
    318..1256    +  intron         EF-1α intron A: intron upstream of the start codon of human EF-1α
   1278..1877    +  CDS            PuroR (fragment): puromycin N-acetyltransferase; pac from Streptomyces; confers resistance to puromycin
   1893..2481    +  misc_feature   WPRE: woodchuck hepatitis virus posttranscriptional regulatory element
   2532..2551    +  misc_feature   cPPT/CTS (fragment): central polypurine tract and central termination sequence of HIV-1
   2553..2786    +  LTR            3' LTR (ΔU3): self-inactivating 3' long terminal repeat (LTR) from HIV-1
   2864..2985    +  polyA_signal   SV40 poly(A) signal: SV40 polyadenylation signal
   3025..3160    +  rep_origin     SV40 ori: SV40 origin of replication
   3181..3199    -  promoter       T7 promoter: promoter for bacteriophage T7 RNA polymerase
   3207..3362    +  CDS            lacZα (fragment): LacZα fragment of β-galactosidase; lacZ fragment
   3367..3795    +  rep_origin     f1 ori (sequence partly withheld): f1 bacteriophage origin of replication; arrow indicates direction of (+) strand synthesis
   3848..3952    +  promoter       AmpR promoter: bla
   3953..4813    +  CDS            AmpR: β-lactamase; bla; confers resistance to ampicillin, carbenicillin, and related antibiotics
   4984..5572    +  rep_origin     ori: high-copy-number ColE1/pMB1/pBR322/pUC origin of replication
   5755..5847    +  CDS            lacI (fragment): lac repressor; lacI; The lac repressor binds to the lac operator to inhibit transcription in E. coli. This inhibition can be relieved by adding lactose or isopropyl-β-D-thiogalactopyranoside (IPTG).
   5860..5881    +  protein_bind   CAP binding site: CAP binding activates transcription in the presence of cAMP. E. coli catabolite activator protein
   5896..5926    +  promoter       lac promoter: promoter for the E. coli lac operon
   5934..5950    +  protein_bind   lac operator: The lac repressor binds to the lac operator to inhibit transcription in E. coli. This inhibition can be relieved by adding lactose or isopropyl-β-D-thiogalactopyranoside (IPTG). lac repressor encoded by lacI
   5995..6013    +  promoter       T3 promoter: promoter for bacteriophage T3 RNA polymerase
   6041..6267    +  promoter       RSV promoter: Rous sarcoma virus enhancer/promoter
   6268..6448    +  LTR            5' LTR (truncated): truncated 5' long terminal repeat (LTR) from HIV-1
   6495..6620    +  misc_feature   HIV-1 Ψ: packaging signal of human immunodeficiency virus type 1
   6604..6967    +  CDS            HIV-1 gag (fragment): gag protein from human immunodeficiency virus 1; gag
   7113..7346    +  misc_feature   RRE: The Rev response element (RRE) of HIV-1 allows for Rev-dependent mRNA export from the nucleus to the cytoplasm.
   7723..7749    +  CDS            Rev (fragment): human immunodeficiency virus 1 (HIV-1) Rev protein; rev; enhances nuclear export of unspliced and incompletely spliced viral mRNAs
   7753..7993    +  promoter       U6 promoter: RNA polymerase III promoter for human U6 snRNA
   8023..8098    +  misc_RNA       gRNA scaffold: guide RNA scaffold for the Streptococcus pyogenes CRISPR/Cas9 system
   8154..8271    +  misc_feature   cPPT/CTS: central polypurine tract and central termination sequence of HIV-1
