[The description below was written by a language model from this plasmid's Addgene catalogue record and pLannotate feature annotations shown in this document.]
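Description:
ERN2 gRNA (BRDN0001147211) is a third-generation lentiviral CRISPR guide plasmid built on the lentiGuide-Puro backbone. It expresses a single guide RNA against human ERN2 (also known as IRE1-beta), designed against the NM_033266.3 reference transcript. In bacteria it is maintained at high copy from a ColE1/pUC-type origin with ampicillin selection through β-lactamase. The backbone also carries an f1 origin, an SV40 origin and poly(A) signal, and residual lac and T7/T3 promoter elements from the parental cloning vector.

The viral genome is transcribed from an RSV promoter fused to a truncated HIV-1 5' LTR, which makes production Tat-independent. It is followed by the Ψ packaging signal with a partial gag sequence, the Rev response element for Rev-dependent nuclear export, and a central polypurine tract that aids nuclear import. Within this frame, a human U6 RNA polymerase III promoter drives the ERN2-specific spacer joined to the Streptococcus pyogenes Cas9 guide scaffold. A separate EF-1α promoter with its first intron expresses puromycin N-acetyltransferase for selection of transduced mammalian cells. A WPRE downstream enhances transcript expression, and the self-inactivating ΔU3 3' LTR disables LTR promoter activity after integration.

The plasmid does not encode Cas9, so it must be paired with a separate Cas9 vector or used in cells that already express the nuclease. It corresponds to a guide from a human kinome gRNA library produced in work on optimised sgRNA design. It is suited to stable, puromycin-selectable knockout of ERN2 after lentiviral delivery.
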