Addgene plasmid #75846: ERN2 gRNA (BRDN0001147211)
Purpose: 3rd generation lentiviral gRNA plasmid targeting human ERN2
Depositing lab: John Doench & David Root. Depositing organization: Broad Institute. Publication: Optimized sgRNA design to maximize activity and minimize off-target effects of CRISPR-Cas9. Doench JG, Fusi N, Sullender M, Hegde M, Vaimberg EW, Donovan KF, Smith I, Tothova Z, Wilen C, Orchard R, Virgin HW, Listgarten J, Root DE. Nat Biotechnol. 2016 Jan 18. doi: 10.1038/nbt.3437. PubMed 26780180.
Backbone
  Vector backbone: lentiGuide-Puro
  Backbone manufacturer: Zhang Lab (Addgene plasmid # 52963)
  Vector type: Mammalian Expression, Lentiviral, CRISPR
  Selectable markers: Puromycin
Growth in bacteria
  Bacterial resistance: Ampicillin, 100 μg/mL
  Growth temperature: 37°C
  Growth strain: DH5alpha
  Copy number: High Copy
Gene/Insert
  Gene/Insert name: ERN2 (alt names: ERN2; NM_033266.3)
  gRNA/shRNA sequence: TTGGGGACCCAAAAACAACA
  Species: H. sapiens (human)
  Entrez Gene: ERN2 (a.k.a. IRE1-BETA, IRE1b, IRE2p, hIRE2p)
  Promoter: hU6
  Cloning method: Unknown
  Sequencing primers: 5′ U6-F; 3′ pS2-R
Terms and licenses: Academic/Nonprofit Terms; Industry Terms: Not Available to Industry
Depositor comments: The gRNA was designed to target the following Genbank reference sequence(s): NM_033266.3. Note that this plasmid does NOT contain Cas9. It should be used in conjunction with lentiCas9-Blast (Addgene #52962) or otherwise with cell lines already expressing Cas9. Browse the full kinome gRNA library at http://www.addgene.org/pooled-library/broadgpp-human-kinome/ or visit http://www.broadinstitute.org/rnai/public/ for detailed protocols and information.
How to cite: ERN2 gRNA (BRDN0001147211) was a gift from John Doench & David Root (Addgene plasmid # 75846 ; http://n2t.net/addgene:75846 ; RRID:Addgene_75846)
