>Addgene plasmid #75846 | ERN2 gRNA (BRDN0001147211) | depositor partial sequence | sequence record 143306 | Target Sequence
TTGGGGACCCAAAAACAACA
