>Addgene plasmid #75846 | ERN2 gRNA (BRDN0001147211) | addgene partial sequence | sequence record 184681 | hU6-F
GTAGAAAGTAATAATTTCTTGGGTAGTTTGCAGTTTTAAAATTATGTTTTAAAATGGACTATCATATGCT
TACCGTAACTTGAAAGTATTTCGATTTCTTGGCTTTATATATCTTGTGGAAAGGACGAAACACCGTTGGG
GACCCAAAAACAACAGTTTTAGAGCTAGAAATAGCAAGTTAAAATAAGGCTAGTCCGTTATCAACTTGAA
AAAGTGGCACCGAGTCGGTGCTTTTTTAAGCTTGGCGTAACTAGATCTTGAGACAAATGGCAGTATTCAT
CCACAATTTTAAAAGAAAAGGGGGGATTGGGGGGTACAGTGCAGGGGAAAGAATAGTAGACATAATAGCA
ACAGACATACAAACTAAAGAATTACAAAAACAAATTACAAAAATTCAAAATTTTCGGGTTTATTACAGGG
ACAGCAGAGATCCACTTTGGCGCCGGCTCGAGGGGGCCCGGGTGCAAAGATGGATAAAGTTTTAAACAGA
GAGGAATCTTTGCAGCTAATGGACCTTCTAGGTCTTGAAAGGAGTGGGAATTGGCTCCGGTGCCCGTCAG
TGGGCAGAGC
